>Addgene plasmid #26006 | pcDNA3-gap16-ClopHensor | depositor full sequence | sequence record 12194 | Author sequence
GACGGATCGGGAGATCTCCCGATCCCCTATGGTGCACTCTCAGTACAATCTGCTCTGATGCCGCATAGTT
AAGCCAGTATCTGCTCCCTGCTTGTGTGTTGGAGGTCGCTGAGTAGTGCGCGAGCAAAATTTAAGCTACA
ACAAGGCAAGGCTTGACCGACAATTGCATGAAGAATCTGCTTAGGGTTAGGCGTTTTGCGCTGCTTCGCG
ATGTACGGGCCAGATATACGCGTTGACATTGATTATTGACTAGTTATTAATAGTAATCAATTACGGGGTC
ATTAGTTCATAGCCCATATATGGAGTTCCGCGTTACATAACTTACGGTAAATGGCCCGCCTGGCTGACCG
CCCAACGACCCCCGCCCATTGACGTCAATAATGACGTATGTTCCCATAGTAACGCCAATAGGGACTTTCC
ATTGACGTCAATGGGTGGAGTATTTACGGTAAACTGCCCACTTGGCAGTACATCAAGTGTATCATATGCC
AAGTACGCCCCCTATTGACGTCAATGACGGTAAATGGCCCGCCTGGCATTATGCCCAGTACATGACCTTA
TGGGACTTTCCTACTTGGCAGTACATCTACGTATTAGTCATCGCTATTACCATGGTGATGCGGTTTTGGC
AGTACATCAATGGGCGTGGATAGCGGTTTGACTCACGGGGATTTCCAAGTCTCCACCCCATTGACGTCAA
TGGGAGTTTGTTTTGGCACCAAAATCAACGGGACTTTCCAAAATGTCGTAACAACTCCGCCCCATTGACG
CAAATGGGCGGTAGGCGTGTACGGTGGGAGGTCTATATAAGCAGAGCTCTCTGGCTAACTAGAGAACCCA
CTGCTTACTGGCTTATCGAAATTAATACGACTCACTATAGGGAGACCCAAGCTGGCTAGCATGCTGTGCT
GCATGAGGAGGACCAAGCAGGTGGAGAAGAACGACGAGGCTAGCTGGAGCCACCCGCAGTTCGAAAAAGG
CGCCGTGAGCAAGGGCGAGGAGCTGTTCACCGGGGTGGTGCCCATCCTGGTCGAGCTGGACGGCGACGTA
AACGGCCACAAGTTCAGCGTGTCCGGCGAGGGCGAGGGCGATGCCACCTACGGCAAGCTGACCCTGAAGT
TCATCTGCACCACCGGCAAGCTGCCCGTGCCCTGGCCCACCCTCGTGACCACCCTGACCTACGGCGTGCA
GTGCTTCAGCCGCTACCCCGACCACATGAAGCAGCACGACTTCTTCAAGTCCGCCATGCCCGAAGGCTAC
GTCCAGGAGCGCACCATCTTCTTCAAGGACGACGGCAACTACAAGACCCGCGCCGAGGTGAAGTTCGAGG
GCGACACCCTGGTGAACCGCATCGAGCTGAAGGGCATCGACTTCAAGGAGGACGGCAACATCCTGGGGCA
CAAGCTGGAGTACAACTACAACAGCCACAACGTCTATATCATGGCCGACAAGCAGAAGAACGGCATCAAG
GTGAACTTCAAGATCCGCCACAACATCGAGGACGGCAGCGTGCAGCTCGCCGACCACTACCAGCAGAACA
CCCCCATCGGCGACGGCCCCGTGCTGCTGCCCGACAACCACTACCTGAGCTACCAGTCCGCCCTGAGCAA
AGACCCCAACGAGAAGCGCGATCACATGGTCCTGCTGGAGTTCGTGACCGCCGCCGGGATCACTCTCGGC
ATGGACGAGCTGTACAAGCGCGGATCCGCGTCTGGTGGTGGTGGTGGTCTAGTTCCACGTGGATCTGCCT
CAGGAGCAGACAACACCGAGGACGTCATCAAGGAGTTCATGCAGTTCAAGGTGCGCATGGAGGGCTCCGT
GAACGGCCACTACTTCGAGATCGAGGGCGAGGGCGAGGGCAAGCCCTACGAGGGCACCCAGACCGCCAAG
CTGCAGGTGACCAAGGGCGGCCCCCTGCCCTTCGCCTGGGACATCCTGTCCCCCCAGTTCCAGTACGGCT
CCAAGGCCTACGTGAAGCACCCCGCCGACATCCCCGACTACATGAAGCTGTCCTTCCCCGAGGGCTTCAC
CTGGGAGCGCTCCATGAACTTCGAGGACGGCGGCGTGGTGGAGGTGCAGCAGGACTCCTCCCTGCAGGAC
GGCACCTTCATCTACAAGGTGAAGTTCAAGGGCGTGAACTTCCCCGCCGACGGCCCCGTAATGCAGAAGA
AGACTGCCGGCTGGGAGCCCTCCACCGAGAAGCTGTACCCCCAGGACGGCGTGCTGAAGGGCGAGATCTC
CCACGCCCTGAAGCTGAAGGACGGCGGCCACTACACCTGCGACTTCAAGACCGTGTACAAGGCCAAGAAG
CCCGTGCAGCTGCCCGGCAACCACTACGTGGACTCCAAGCTGGACATCACCAACCACAACGAGGACTACA
CCGTGGTGGAGCAGTACGAGCACGCCGAGGCCCGCCACTCCGGCTCCCAGTAGTGCTCTAGAGGGCCCGT
TTAAACCCGCTGATCAGCCTCGACTGTGCCTTCTAGTTGCCAGCCATCTGTTGTTTGCCCCTCCCCCGTG
CCTTCCTTGACCCTGGAAGGTGCCACTCCCACTGTCCTTTCCTAATAAAATGAGGAAATTGCATCGCATT
GTCTGAGTAGGTGTCATTCTATTCTGGGGGGTGGGGTGGGGCAGGACAGCAAGGGGGAGGATTGGGAAGA
CAATAGCAGGCATGCTGGGGATGCGGTGGGCTCTATGGCTTCTGAGGCGGAAAGAACCAGCTGGGGCTCT
AGGGGGTATCCCC
[124 nt withheld, positions 2744-2867]
C
[91 nt withheld, positions 2869-2959]
A
[49 nt withheld, positions 2961-3009]
CCTTTGACGTTGGAGTCCACGTTCTTT
[37 nt withheld, positions 3037-3073]
ACCCTATCTCGGTCTATTCTTTTGATTTATAAGGGATTTTGCCGATTTCGGCCTATTGGTTAAAAAATGA
GCTGATTTAACAAAAATTTAACGCGAATTAATTCTGTGGAATGTGTGTCAGTTAGGGTGTGGAAAGTCCC
CAGGCTCCCCAGCAGGCAGAAGTATGCAAAGCATGCATCTCAATTAGTCAGCAACCAGGTGTGGAAAGTC
CCCAGGCTCCCCAGCAGGCAGAAGTATGCAAAGCATGCATCTCAATTAGTCAGCAACCATAGTCCCGCCC
CTAACTCCGCCCATCCCGCCCCTAACTCCGCCCAGTTCCGCCCATTCTCCGCCCCATGGCTGACTAATTT
TTTTTATTTATGCAGAGGCCGAGGCCGCCTCTGCCTCTGAGCTATTCCAGAAGTAGTGAGGAGGCTTTTT
TGGAGGCCTAGGCTTTTGCAAAAAGCTCCCGGGAGCTTGTATATCCATTTTCGGATCTGATCAAGAGACA
GGATGAGGATCGTTTCGCATGATTGAACAAGATGGATTGCACGCAGGTTCTCCGGCCGCTTGGGTGGAGA
GGCTATTCGGCTATGACTGGGCACAACAGACAATCGGCTGCTCTGATGCCGCCGTGTTCCGGCTGTCAGC
GCAGGGGCGCCCGGTTCTTTTTGTCAAGACCGACCTGTCCGGTGCCCTGAATGAACTGCAGGACGAGGCA
GCGCGGCTATCGTGGCTGGCCACGACGGGCGTTCCTTGCGCAGCTGTGCTCGACGTTGTCACTGAAGCGG
GAAGGGACTGGCTGCTATTGGGCGAAGTGCCGGGGCAGGATCTCCTGTCATCTCACCTTGCTCCTGCCGA
GAAAGTATCCATCATGGCTGATGCAATGCGGCGGCTGCATACGCTTGATCCGGCTACCTGCCCATTCGAC
CACCAAGCGAAACATCGCATCGAGCGAGCACGTACTCGGATGGAAGCCGGTCTTGTCGATCAGGATGATC
TGGACGAAGAGCATCAGGGGCTCGCGCCAGCCGAACTGTTCGCCAGGCTCAAGGCGCGCATGCCCGACGG
CGAGGATCTCGTCGTGACCCATGGCGATGCCTGCTTGCCGAATATCATGGTGGAAAATGGCCGCTTTTCT
GGATTCATCGACTGTGGCCGGCTGGGTGTGGCGGACCGCTATCAGGACATAGCGTTGGCTACCCGTGATA
TTGCTGAAGAGCTTGGCGGCGAATGGGCTGACCGCTTCCTCGTGCTTTACGGTATCGCCGCTCCCGATTC
GCAGCGCATCGCCTTCTATCGCCTTCTTGACGAGTTCTTCTGAGCGGGACTCTGGGGTTCGAAATGACCG
ACCAAGCGACGCCCAACCTGCCATCACGAGATTTCGATTCCACCGCCGCCTTCTATGAAAGGTTGGGCTT
CGGAATCGTTTTCCGGGACGCCGGCTGGATGATCCTCCAGCGCGGGGATCTCATGCTGGAGTTCTTCGCC
CACCCCAACTTGTTTATTGCAGCTTATAATGGTTACAAATAAAGCAATAGCATCACAAATTTCACAAATA
AAGCATTTTTTTCACTGCATTCTAGTTGTGGTTTGTCCAAACTCATCAATGTATCTTATCATGTCTGTAT
ACCGTCGACCTCTAGCTAGAGCTTGGCGTAATCATGGTCATAGCTGTTTCCTGTGTGAAATTGTTATCCG
CTCACAATTCCACACAACATACGAGCCGGAAGCATAAAGTGTAAAGCCTGGGGTGCCTAATGAGTGAGCT
AACTCACATTAATTGCGTTGCGCTCACTGCCCGCTTTCCAGTCGGGAAACCTGTCGTGCCAGCTGCATTA
ATGAATCGGCCAACGCGCGGGGAGAGGCGGTTTGCGTATTGGGCGCTCTTCCGCTTCCTCGCTCACTGAC
TCGCTGCGCTCGGTCGTTCGGCTGCGGCGAGCGGTATCAGCTCACTCAAAGGCGGTAATACGGTTATCCA
CAGAATCAGGGGATAACGCAGGAAAGAACATGTGAGCAAAAGGCCAGCAAAAGGCCAGGAACCGTAAAAA
GGCCGCGTTGCTGGCGTTTTTCCATAGGCTCCGCCCCCCTGACGAGCATCACAAAAATCGACGCTCAAGT
CAGAGGTGGCGAAACCCGACAGGACTATAAAGATACCAGGCGTTTCCCCCTGGAAGCTCCCTCGTGCGCT
CTCCTGTTCCGACCCTGCCGCTTACCGGATACCTGTCCGCCTTTCTCCCTTCGGGAAGCGTGGCGCTTTC
TCATAGCTCACGCTGTAGGTATCTCAGTTCGGTGTAGGTCGTTCGCTCCAAGCTGGGCTGTGTGCACGAA
CCCCCCGTTCAGCCCGACCGCTGCGCCTTATCCGGTAACTATCGTCTTGAGTCCAACCCGGTAAGACACG
ACTTATCGCCACTGGCAGCAGCCACTGGTAACAGGATTAGCAGAGCGAGGTATGTAGGCGGTGCTACAGA
GTTCTTGAAGTGGTGGCCTAACTACGGCTACACTAGAAGAACAGTATTTGGTATCTGCGCTCTGCTGAAG
CCAGTTACCTTCGGAAAAAGAGTTGGTAGCTCTTGATCCGGCAAACAAACCACCGCTGGTAGCGGTTTTT
TTGTTTGCAAGCAGCAGATTACGCGCAGAAAAAAAGGATCTCAAGAAGATCCTTTGATCTTTTCTACGGG
GTCTGACGCTCAGTGGAACGAAAACTCACGTTAAGGGATTTTGGTCATGAGATTATCAAAAAGGATCTTC
ACCTAGATCCTTTTAAATTAAAAATGAAGTTTTAAATCAATCTAAAGTATATATGAGTAAACTTGGTCTG
ACAGTTACCAATGCTTAATCAGTGAGGCACCTATCTCAGCGATCTGTCTATTTCGTTCATCCATAGTTGC
CTGACTCCCCGTCGTGTAGATAACTACGATACGGGAGGGCTTACCATCTGGCCCCAGTGCTGCAATGATA
CCGCGAGACCCACGCTCACCGGCTCCAGATTTATCAGCAATAAACCAGCCAGCCGGAAGGGCCGAGCGCA
GAAGTGGTCCTGCAACTTTATCCGCCTCCATCCAGTCTATTAATTGTTGCCGGGAAGCTAGAGTAAGTAG
TTCGCCAGTTAATAGTTTGCGCAACGTTGTTGCCATTGCTACAGGCATCGTGGTGTCACGCTCGTCGTTT
GGTATGGCTTCATTCAGCTCCGGTTCCCAACGATCAAGGCGAGTTACATGATCCCCCATGTTGTGCAAAA
AAGCGGTTAGCTCCTTCGGTCCTCCGATCGTTGTCAGAAGTAAGTTGGCCGCAGTGTTATCACTCATGGT
TATGGCAGCACTGCATAATTCTCTTACTGTCATGCCATCCGTAAGATGCTTTTCTGTGACTGGTGAGTAC
TCAACCAAGTCATTCTGAGAATAGTGTATGCGGCGACCGAGTTGCTCTTGCCCGGCGTCAATACGGGATA
ATACCGCGCCACATAGCAGAACTTTAAAAGTGCTCATCATTGGAAAACGTTCTTCGGGGCGAAAACTCTC
AAGGATCTTACCGCTGTTGAGATCCAGTTCGATGTAACCCACTCGTGCACCCAACTGATCTTCAGCATCT
TTTACTTTCACCAGCGTTTCTGGGTGAGCAAAAACAGGAAGGCAAAATGCCGCAAAAAAGGGAATAAGGG
CGACACGGAAATGTTGAATACTCATACTCTTCCTTTTTCAATATTATTGAAGCATTTATCAGGGTTATTG
TCTCATGAGCGGATACATATTTGAATGTATTTAGAAAAATAAACAAATAGGGGTTCCGCGCACATTTCCC
CGAAAAGTGCCACCTGACGTC
Features (pLannotate 1.2.2; 22 found; start..end, strand, type, name):
     28..80      -  misc_feature   bom (fragment): basis of mobility region from pBR322
    235..614     +  enhancer       CMV enhancer: human cytomegalovirus immediate early enhancer
    615..818     +  promoter       CMV promoter: human cytomegalovirus (CMV) immediate early promoter
    814..847     +  LTR            5' LTR (truncated) (fragment): truncated 5' long terminal repeat (LTR) from HIV-1
    863..881     +  promoter       T7 promoter: promoter for bacteriophage T7 RNA polymerase
    955..977     +  CDS            Strep-Tag II (fragment): peptide that binds Strep-Tactin®, an engineered form of streptavidin
    985..1698    +  CDS            EGFP: EGFP is a basic (constitutively fluorescent) green fluorescent protein published in 1996, derived from Aequorea victoria. It is reported to be a rapidly-maturing weak dimer with moderate acid sensitivity.
   1759..2433    +  CDS            DsRed-Monomer: monomeric derivative of DsRed fluorescent protein (Strongin et al., 2007) mammalian codon-optimized
   2474..2698    +  polyA_signal   bGH poly(A) signal: bovine growth hormone polyadenylation signal
   2702..2723    +  promoter       SV40 promoter (fragment): SV40 enhancer and early promoter
   2744..3172    +  rep_origin     f1 ori (sequence partly withheld): f1 bacteriophage origin of replication; arrow indicates direction of (+) strand synthesis
   3186..3515    +  promoter       SV40 promoter: SV40 enhancer and early promoter
   3582..4373    +  CDS            neo: KKA2_KLEPN - Also known as kan, nptII. Experimental evidence at protein level: Swiss-Prot protein existence level 1. Resistance to kanamycin, neomycin, paromomycin, ribostamycin, butirosin and gentamicin B. From Klebsiella pneumoniae.
   4397..4555    +  CDS            ble (fragment): BLE_KLEPN - Experimental evidence at protein level: Swiss-Prot protein existence level 1. Binding protein with a strong affinity to the bleomycin family of antibiotics. Binds to CL990; an antimitotic-antibiotic compound. From Klebsiella pneumoniae.
   4550..4671    +  polyA_signal   SV40 poly(A) signal: SV40 polyadenylation signal
   4744..4760    -  protein_bind   lac operator: The lac repressor binds to the lac operator to inhibit transcription in E. coli. This inhibition can be relieved by adding lactose or isopropyl-β-D-thiogalactopyranoside (IPTG). lac repressor encoded by lacI
   4768..4798    -  promoter       lac promoter: promoter for the E. coli lac operon
   4813..4834    -  protein_bind   CAP binding site: CAP binding activates transcription in the presence of cAMP. E. coli catabolite activator protein
   4847..4939    -  CDS            lacI (fragment): lac repressor; lacI; The lac repressor binds to the lac operator to inhibit transcription in E. coli. This inhibition can be relieved by adding lactose or isopropyl-β-D-thiogalactopyranoside (IPTG).
   5122..5707    -  rep_origin     ori: high-copy-number ColE1/pMB1/pBR322/pUC origin of replication
   5878..6738    -  CDS            AmpR: β-lactamase; bla; confers resistance to ampicillin, carbenicillin, and related antibiotics
   6739..6843    -  promoter       AmpR promoter: bla
