[The description below was written by a language model from this plasmid's Addgene catalogue record and pLannotate feature annotations shown in this document.]
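Description:
pcDNA3-gap16-ClopHensor is a mammalian expression plasmid built on the Invitrogen pcDNA3.1(+) backbone, about 6.9 kb in the depositor's full sequence. In E. coli it is maintained as a high-copy plasmid through a ColE1/pUC-type origin and selected with ampicillin via the β-lactamase gene. An f1 origin is also present. For mammalian cells, an SV40 early promoter drives the neomycin phosphotransferase gene followed by an SV40 polyadenylation signal, which allows G418 selection of stable transfectants.

The payload is a roughly 1.5 kb insert cloned between NheI and XbaI. It sits downstream of the CMV immediate-early enhancer/promoter and a T7 promoter and is terminated by the bovine growth hormone poly(A) signal. It encodes ClopHensor, a genetically encoded ratiometric sensor in which E2GFP, an Aequorea victoria GFP variant (annotated by similarity as EGFP in the feature table), is fused to the Discosoma-derived DsRed-Monomer. According to the associated publication title, this GFP-based sensor is used for simultaneous intracellular measurement of chloride and pH. The red partner presumably provides a reference signal for ratio imaging, although the record does not spell this out. At the N terminus the fusion carries the first 16 amino acids of Gap-43 (Gap16) and a Strep-tag II. The Gap-43 N-terminal segment is generally known as a palmitoylation motif that anchors proteins to the plasma membrane, so this version is likely intended for membrane-proximal measurements. The Strep-tag II permits affinity capture on Strep-Tactin. A few short annotated fragments (HIV-1 LTR, ble, lacI, bom) are similarity hits to backbone remnants rather than functional elements.
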