Addgene plasmid #26006: pcDNA3-gap16-ClopHensor
Depositing lab: Daniele Arosio. Depositing organization: Consiglio Nazionale delle Ricerche (CNR). Publication: Simultaneous intracellular chloride and pH measurements using a GFP-based sensor. Arosio D, Ricci F, Marchetti L, Gualdani R, Albertazzi L, Beltram F. Nat Methods. 2010 Jul . 7(7):516-8. 10.1038/nmeth.1471 PubMed 20581829.
Backbone
  Vector backbone: pcDNA3.1(+)
  Backbone manufacturer: Invitrogen
  Backbone size w/o insert (bp): 5344
  Vector type: Mammalian Expression
  Selectable markers: Neomycin (select with G418)
Growth in bacteria
  Bacterial resistance: Ampicillin, 100 μg/mL
  Growth temperature: 37°C
  Growth strain: DH5alpha
  Copy number: High Copy
Gene/Insert
  Gene/Insert name: gap16-ClopHensor (alt name: E2GFP fused to DsRed-monomer)
  Species: Aq. Victoria and Discosoma sp
  Insert size (bp): 1530
  Mutation: N-term (16AA) of Gap-43
  Tag / fusion protein: Gap16 (N terminal on insert); Strep-II (N terminal on insert)
  Cloning method: Restriction Enzyme; 5′ cloning site NheI (unknown if destroyed); 3′ cloning site XbaI (not destroyed)
  Sequencing primers: 5′ T7
Terms and licenses: Academic/Nonprofit Terms; Industry Terms: Not Available to Industry
How to cite: pcDNA3-gap16-ClopHensor was a gift from Daniele Arosio (Addgene plasmid # 26006 ; http://n2t.net/addgene:26006 ; RRID:Addgene_26006)
