>Addgene plasmid #26006 | pcDNA3-gap16-ClopHensor | addgene partial sequence | sequence record 32069 | 26006 with CMV-F
GAGCTCTCTGGCTAACTAGAGAACCCACTGCTTACTGGCTTATCGAAATTAATACGACTCACTATAGGGA
GACCCAAGCTGGCTAGCATGCTGTGCTGCATGAGGAGGACCAAGCAGGTGGAGAAGAACGACGAGGCTAG
CTGGAGCCACCCGCAGTTCGAAAAAGGCGCCGTGAGCAAGGGCGAGGAGCTGTTCACCGGGGTGGTGCCC
ATCCTGGTCGAGCTGGACGGCGACGTAAACGGCCACAAGTTCAGCGTGTCCGGCGAGGGCGAGGGCGATG
CCACCTACGGCAAGCTGACCCTGAAGTTCATCTGCACCACCGGCAAGCTGCCCGTGCCCTGGCCCACCCT
CGTGACCACCCTGACCTACGGCGTGCAGTGCTTCAGCCGCTACCCCGACCACATGAAGCAGCACGACTTC
TTCAAGTCCGCCATGCCCGAAGGCTACGTCCAGGAGCGCACCATCTTCTTCAAGGACGACGGCAACTACA
AGACCCGCGCCGAGGTGAAGTTCGAGGGCGACACCCTGGTGAACCGCATCGAGCTGAAGGGCATCGACTT
CAAGGAGGACGGCAACATCCTGGGGCACAAGCTGGAGTACAACTACAACAGCCACAACGTCTATATCATG
GCCGACAAGCAGAAGAACGGCATCAAGGTGAACTTCAAGATCCGCCACAACATCGAGGACGGCAGCGTGC
AGCTCGCCGACCACTACCAGCAGAACACCCCCATCGGCGACGGCCCCGTGCTGCTGCCCGACAACCACTA
CCTGAGCTACCAGTCCGCCCTGAGCAAAGACCCCAACGAGAAGCGCGATCACATGGTCCTGCTGGAGTTC
GTGACCGCCGCCGGGATCACTCTCGGCATGGACGAGCTGTACAAGCGCGGATCCGCGTCT
