>Addgene plasmid #26006 | pcDNA3-gap16-ClopHensor | addgene partial sequence | sequence record 32070 | 26006 with dsRed1-N
GGGCGCCTGGTACTGCAGCTTGGCGGTCTGGGTGCCCTCGTAGGGCTTGCCCTCGCCCTCGCCCTCGATC
TCGAAGTAGTGGCCGTTCACGGAGCCCTCCATGCGCACCTTGAACTGCATGAACTCCTTGATGACGTCCT
CGGTGTTGTCTGCTCCTGAGGCAGATCCACGTGGAACTAGACCACCACCACCACCAGACGCGGATCCGCG
CTTGTACAGCTCGTCCATGCCGAGAGTGATCCCGGCGGCGGTCACGAACTCCAGCAGGACCATGTGATCG
CGCTTCTCGTTGGGGTCTTTGCTCAGGGCGGACTGGTAGCTCAGGTAGTGGTTGTCGGGCAGCAGCACGG
GGCCGTCGCCGATGGGGGTGTTCTGCTGGTAGTGGTCGGCGAGCTGCACGCTGCCGTCCTCGATGTTGTG
GCGGATCTTGAAGTTCACCTTGATGCCGTTCTTCTGCTTGTCGGCCATGATATAGACGTTGTGGCTGTTG
TAGTTGTACTCCAGCTTGTGCCCCAGGATGTTGCCGTCCTCCTTGAAGTCGATGCCCTTCAGCTCGATGC
GGTTCACCAGGGTGTCGCCCTCGAACTTCACCTCGGCGCGGGTCTTGTAGTTGCCGTCGTCCTTGAAGAA
GATGGTGCGCTCCTGGACGTAGCCTTCGGGCATGGCGGACTTGAAGAAGTCGTGCTGCTTCATGTGGTCG
GGGTAGCGGCTGAAGCACTGCACGCCGTAGGTCAGGGTGGTCACGAGGGTGGGCCAGGGCACGGGCAGCT
TGCCGGTGGTGCAGATGAACTTCAGGGTCAGCTTGCCGTAGGTGGCATCGCCCTCGCCCTCGCCGGACAC
GCTGAACTTGTGGCCGTTTACGTCGCCGTCATCA
